>Addgene plasmid #112333 | pTHRB-donor | depositor full sequence | sequence record 211724 | Full Sequence
AGACCCCGTAGAAAAGATCAAAGGATCTTCTTGAGATCCTTTTTTTCTGCGCGTAATCTGCTGCTTGCAA
ACAAAAAAACCACCGCTACCAGCGGTGGTTTGTTTGCCGGATCAAGAGCTACCAACTCTTTTTCCGAAGG
TAACTGGCTTCAGCAGAGCGCAGATACCAAATACTGTCCTTCTAGTGTAGCCGTAGTTAGGCCACCACTT
CAAGAACTCTGTAGCACCGCCTACATACCTCGCTCTGCTAATCCTGTTACCAGTGGCTGCTGCCAGTGGC
GATAAGTCGTGTCTTACCGGGTTGGACTCAAGACGATAGTTACCGGATAAGGCGCAGCGGTCGGGCTGAA
CGGGGGGTTCGTGCACACAGCCCAGCTTGGAGCGAACGACCTACACCGAACTGAGATACCTACAGCGTGA
GCTATGAGAAAGCGCCACGCTTCCCGAAGGGAGAAAGGCGGACAGGTATCCGGTAAGCGGCAGGGTCGGA
ACAGGAGAGCGCACGAGGGAGCTTCCAGGGGGAAACGCCTGGTATCTTTATAGTCCTGTCGGGTTTCGCC
ACCTCTGACTTGAGCGTCGATTTTTGTGATGCTCGTCAGGGGGGCGGAGCCTATGGAAAAACGCCAGCAA
CGCGGCCTTTTTACGGGGAAGCCCAGTAGTCTGCACAGGACTTGGGAAGATTTGCTGGGCTTTCCAGGGT
CCCGGTGTCTTCTCACTCCAGCTCCCACTATAGCTGTTCTCTTCTCTGCATGGGGTGACTCTGGCACAGC
TCCCCTCCCCTTTTCATTTCAATTCCAAAATCATGACTAATACAAGGCTGCTACTGGTAGCAATTTTACT
AAAGGCATAAGGGAAGGGAAAGGCCAGTTCATTGCAGCCTGGAAGACAACACAAAATTAAACATGGTGTT
TCTTGGTCCTCAAGGAAATGTCTTACTATTCCGCGTTCCTCCTTTGGCCTCAGGCCTGCTGCAATGTCCC
CAGTCCCTTCATATATCTCCCCCTTCTATGCATGTCCACGCTCATCCTCTCCTCTCTGCCAGGCAGCCAG
TGAAAATTCAAAATTGTTCCCCTCATCTTGCAGAATATTTCAGCTATGTCAGGCTTCTCCTTCTGTACCC
TAGGAGGGAGGCATCACCTTTCACACTCAAGAAGGTAATTCACACTCAAGCTAAACTGTCTAAACAGAGA
TATTTATCTGAACAAAGTACTGCCTCTCTTCATATAAATGATGCCACTCCCCTGGTACCTGGTCCCTGGA
GCACCAGAGTTCACGCTGCATCCATGCTCATGGCTAAGAGGGAAGACCCTAGATCTGCCCGCCCCCCAAT
AAAGGCCTGGAATTGGACAAAGCAAGCCTTCCCCCTTCCATCTCTGAATCAATGTCCATCTTCTCTCTTC
CCCGCAGATCGCCCGGGGCTTGCCTGTGTTGAGAGAATAGAAAAGTACCAAGATAGTTTCCTGCTGGCCT
TTGAACACTATATCAATTACCGAAAACACCACGTGACACACTTTTGGCCAAAACTCCTGATGAAGGTGAC
AGATCTGCGGATGATAGGAGCCTGCCATGCCAGCCGCTTCCTGCACATGAAGGTGGAATGCCCCACAGAA
CTCTTCCCCCCTTTGTTCTTGGAAGTGTTCGAGGATGATTATGATATTCCAACTACTGCAAGCGAGAATC
TTTATTTTCAGGGCGCCGCCAAATTCAAAGAAACCGCTGCTGCTAAATTCGAACGCCAGCACATGGACAG
CGGAGGTGGAGGTTCGAGCGGTCCCTCGGGTTCGTCGAGCCTGGAAGTTCTGTTCCAGGGGCCCCTGTCG
TCGAGCGGTCCCTCGGGTTCGATGGTGAGCAAAGGCGAGGAGCTGTTCACCGGGGTGGTGCCCATCCTGG
TCGAGCTGGACGGCGACGTAAACGGCCACAAGTTCAGCGTGTCCGGCGAGGGCGAGGGCGATGCCACCTA
CGGCAAGCTGACCCTGAAGTTCATCTGCACCACCGGCAAGCTGCCCGTGCCCTGGCCCACCCTCGTGACC
ACCCTGACCTACGGCGTGCAGTGCTTCAGCCGCTACCCCGACCACATGAAGCAGCACGACTTCTTCAAGT
CCGCCATGCCCGAAGGCTACGTCCAGGAGCGCACCATCTTCTTCAAGGACGACGGCAACTACAAGACCCG
CGCCGAGGTGAAGTTCGAGGGCGACACCCTGGTGAACCGCATCGAGCTGAAGGGCATCGACTTCAAGGAG
GACGGCAACATCCTGGGGCACAAGCTGGAGTACAACTACAACAGCCACAACGTCTATATCATGGCCGACA
AGCAGAAGAACGGCATCAAGGTGAACTTCAAGATCCGCCACAACATCGAGGACGGCAGCGTGCAGCTCGC
CGACCACTACCAGCAGAACACCCCCATCGGCGACGGCCCCGTGCTGCTGCCCGACAACCACTACCTGAGC
ACCCAGTCCGCCCTGAGCAAAGACCCCAACGAGAAGCGCGATCACATGGTCCTTAAGGAGTTCGTGACCG
CCGCCGGGATCACTCTCGGCATGGACGAGCTGTACAAGTAATGATCTAGAGTCGAGTTAATTAAGAATTC
CGCCCCCCCCCCTCTCCCTCCCCCCCCCTAACGTTACTGGCCGAAGCCGCTTGGAATAAGGCCGGTGTGC
GTTTGTCTATATGTTATTTTCCACCATATTGCCGTCTTTTGGCAATGTGAGGGCCCGGAAACCTGGCCCT
GTCTTCTTGACGAGCATTCCTAGGGGTCTTTCCCCTCTCGCCAAAGGAATGCAGGGTCTGTTGAATGTCG
TGAAGGAAGCAGTTCCTCTGGAAGCTTCTTGAAGACAAACAACGTCTGTAGCGACCCTTTGCAGGCAGCG
GAACCCCCCACCTGGCGACAGGTGCCTCTGCGGCCAAAAGCCACGTGTATAAGATACACCTGCAAAGGCG
GCACAACCCCAGTGCCACGTTGTGAGTTGGATAGTTGTGGAAAGAGTCAAATGGCTCTCCTCAAGCGTAT
TCAACAAGGGGCTGAAGGATGCCCAGAAGGTACCCCATTGTATGGGATCTGATCTGGGGCCTCGGTGCAC
ATGCTTTACATGTGTTTAGTCGAGGTTAAAAAAACGTCTAGGCCCCCCGAACCACGGGGACGTGGTTTTC
CTTTGAAAAACACGATGATAATATGGCCACAACCTGTTACATTGCACAAGATAAAAATATATCATCACGA
ACAGTAAAACTGTCTGCTTACATAAACAGTAATACAAGGGGTGTTATGGGATCGGCCATTGAACAAGATG
GATTGCACGCAGGTTCTCCGGCCGCTTGGGTGGAGAGGCTATTCGGCTATGACTGGGCACAACAGACAAT
CGGCTGCTCTGATGCCGCCGTGTTCCGGCTGTCAGCGCAGGGGCGCCCGGTTCTTTTTGTCAAGACCGAC
CTGTCCGGTGCCCTGAATGAACTGCAGGACGAGGCAGCGCGGCTATCGTGGCTGGCCACGACGGGCGTTC
CTTGCGCAGCTGTGCTCGACGTTGTCACTGAAGCGGGAAGGGACTGGCTGCTATTGGGCGAAGTGCCGGG
GCAGGATCTCCTGTCATCTCACCTTGCTCCTGCCGAGAAAGTATCCATCATGGCTGATGCAATGCGGCGG
CTGCATACGCTTGATCCGGCTACCTGCCCATTCGACCACCAAGCGAAACATCGCATCGAGCGAGCACGTA
CTCGGATGGAAGCCGGTCTTGTCGATCAGGATGATCTGGACGAAGAGCATCAGGGGCTCGCGCCAGCCGA
ACTGTTCGCCAGGCTCAAGGCGCGCATGCCCGACGGCGAGGATCTCGTCGTGACCCATGGCGATGCCTGC
TTGCCGAATATCATGGTGGAAAATGGCCGCTTTTCTGGATTCATCGACTGTGGCCGGCTGGGTGTGGCGG
ACCGCTATCAGGACATAGCGTTGGCTACCCGTGATATTGCTGAAGAGCTTGGCGGCGAATGGGCTGACCG
CTTCCTCGTGCTTTACGGTATCGCCGCTCCCGATTCGCAGCGCATCGCCTTCTATCGCCTTCTTGACGAG
TTCTTCTGAACTGACTGGATTCATTCTCATAATTCCTACAGCACTACTGGGTGTCATTTCATTCCATTGC
CTAGCTCTTTTTTGTTTGTTTCTTTGTGTTGGGAGGGATTATTTGGGAGGGAAAAGGGAAGTAGTCCTTG
GCATAGACATGGATGAAATTGCCCCTTGAATGCGGGTACTTGAAACTATTGCATTTCGTTCTCCGGTCCT
GTGATGTGAATGCTCTGAAGGTTTTATGGTTGTGGAGGTGGGGTGGGGGACAATCATTAACTCACCAGCA
CCAAGCATCACCAGCTCCCACCCGTCCCTGGTCCAAGACTTGAGTCAGCAAAATGGCGCCACAGGACACT
AAAGAAGCCTTAAAACCAAGATAATACGACCACCTCCACCCAATCCTGATGTTCGCAGGGCTGAAGTTAA
CAGAGCACAGACCACCTTTAGTTAGATGTGGCTTTCAGCCTTTTAGGGAAAGACTCGAACAAATTTTCAT
CTATTCAAGAGCATGCTGTTTGCAGCACTCTTTATGGTCTCCTAGGAGCATAACTTGGAATGTACAGGAA
TATTTGTGTCCTAAAAAAATCAGCTGCCCTTCCAATATCATTTTTATAACGTTATGGTTTAATTCAAGTT
ATACAAAGGTGTGACTCAAGGATGTGCAGGTATTGACTGATGGAGGCCAACAAGGAAAATATTTTTTTTC
AGTGAGCCCAGAGAAATTAGAAATCTTCACCAATGTCAGTGACTGCATGGTTTCCAAAAATTCACATAGT
ATTACCTCACAGTAGGAAGGCTTCTTTCCCATTTAGGCTCAGAGAACACTTTTACAGAAATCAAACCTAT
TTACAGGGTGGCACCCCTTTTCTGTGGCATCTGATCTGTCATCTCCCAAGCTCCTGAAGTTCTTTATCCA
GGTTGTATCTTTGCTGAGCTGACAACAGATTTCTCTATGGATCAAATATTCTAATCAAGGAAAGATACGG
TGAAACTTCAGTCTTCTTCTGGAGAA
Features (pLannotate 1.2.2; 7 found; start..end, strand, type, name):
     31..619     +  rep_origin     ori: high-copy-number ColE1/pMB1/pBR322/pUC origin of replication
   1395..1646    +  CDS            THRB (fragment): THB_CHICK - Also known as C-ERBA-BETA, NR1A2. Experimental evidence at protein level: Swiss-Prot protein existence level 1. Nuclear hormone receptor that can act as a repressor or activator of transcription. High affinity receptor for thyroid hormones, including triiodothyronine and thyroxine. From Gallus gallus (Chicken).
   1673..1693    +  CDS            capTEV™ (fragment): composite tag for in vivo biotinylation, TEV protease cleavage, and 6xHis tagging
   1707..1751    +  CDS            S-Tag: affinity and epitope tag derived from pancreatic ribonuclease A
   1842..2561    +  CDS            EGFP: the original enhanced GFP (Yang et al., 1996) mammalian codon-optimized
   2599..3184    +  misc_feature   IRES2: internal ribosome entry site (IRES) of the encephalomyocarditis virus (EMCV)
   3266..4069    +  CDS            NeoR/KanR: aminoglycoside phosphotransferase from Tn5; aph(3')-II (or nptII); confers resistance to neomycin, kanamycin, and G418 (Geneticin®)
