[The description below was written by a language model from this plasmid's Addgene catalogue record and pLannotate feature annotations shown in this document.]
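Description:
pTHRB-donor is a CRISPR homology-directed repair donor plasmid designed to tag the endogenous human thyroid hormone receptor beta gene (THRB) with GFP. It is a compact construct of about 5.1 kb built by Gibson assembly on a minimal backbone that consists essentially of a high-copy pMB1/ColE1-type origin of replication, and it is selected in E. coli with kanamycin. No separate bacterial resistance gene is annotated. The only marker detected is the Tn5 NeoR/KanR aminoglycoside phosphotransferase within the insert, which presumably provides both the bacterial kanamycin resistance and G418 resistance in mammalian cells.

The payload is an EGFP-IRES-Neo cassette flanked by THRB homology arms derived from the hg19 human reference. The upstream arm includes coding sequence from THRB. The annotation tool matched this fragment to the chicken orthologue, which reflects sequence conservation rather than a chicken origin. The THRB fragment is followed on the same strand by a short linker region containing a fragment of a TEV-cleavage/6xHis-type composite tag and an S-Tag, and then by EGFP. This layout suggests a C-terminal fusion of the tags and EGFP to the native protein. Downstream, an EMCV IRES drives translation of the neomycin resistance gene from the same transcript, and no promoter is annotated in the cassette. Expression of both the fusion and the marker would therefore be expected to depend on correct integration at the transcribed THRB locus, which would allow G418 enrichment of targeted cells. The downstream homology arm is not annotated but would occupy the region after NeoR.

The plasmid is intended for use with its companion guide RNA plasmid, pTHRB.1.0-gDNA. The resulting knock-in lines express GFP-tagged THRB at endogenous levels, which suits imaging or GFP/epitope-based pulldown of the transcription factor.
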