Addgene plasmid #112333: pTHRB-donor
Purpose: CRISPR donor plasmid to tag human transcription factor THRB with GFP
Depositing lab: Kevin White. Depositing organization: University of Chicago.
Backbone
  Vector backbone: pMB1 ori
  Vector type: CRISPR
Growth in bacteria
  Bacterial resistance: Kanamycin, 50 μg/mL
  Growth temperature: 37°C
  Growth strain: DH5alpha
  Copy number: High Copy
Gene/Insert
  Gene/Insert name: THRB homology arms flanking EGFP-IRES-Neo cassette
  Species: H. sapiens (human)
  Entrez Gene: THRB (a.k.a. C-ERBA-2, C-ERBA-BETA, ERBA2, GRTH, NR1A2, PRTH, THR1, THRB1, THRB2, THRbeta, THRbeta1, TRb, TRbeta, TRbeta1, Thrbeta2)
  Cloning method: Gibson Cloning
  Sequencing primers: 5′ pBR322ori-F
Terms and licenses: Academic/Nonprofit Terms; Industry Terms: Not Available to Industry
Depositor comments: Cloning source: hg19 reference. Use with plasmid pTHRB.1.0-gDNA.
How to cite: pTHRB-donor was a gift from Kevin White (Addgene plasmid # 112333 ; http://n2t.net/addgene:112333 ; RRID:Addgene_112333)
