LOCUS       Exported 5069 bp ds-DNA circular SYN 13-MAY-2021
DEFINITION  CRISPR donor plasmid to tag human transcription factor THRB with
            GFP.
ACCESSION   .
VERSION     .
KEYWORDS    pTHRB-donor
SOURCE      synthetic DNA construct
  ORGANISM  synthetic DNA construct
REFERENCE   1 (bases 1 to 5069)
  TITLE     White lab ENCODE plasmids to tag human transcription factors with
            GFP
REFERENCE   2 (bases 1 to 5069)
  AUTHORS   .
  TITLE     Direct Submission
  JOURNAL   Exported May 13, 2021 from SnapGene Server 1.1.58
            http://www.snapgene.com
FEATURES             Location/Qualifiers
     source          1..5069
                     /organism="synthetic DNA construct"
                     /mol_type="other DNA"
     rep_origin      31..619
                     /direction=RIGHT
                     /label=ori
                     /note="high-copy-number ColE1/pMB1/pBR322/pUC origin of
                     replication"
     primer_bind     520..539
                     /label=pBR322ori-F
                     /note="pBR322 origin, forward primer"
     CDS             1674..1694
                     /codon_start=1
                     /product="tobacco etch virus (TEV) protease recognition and
                     cleavage site"
                     /label=TEV site
                     /translation="ENLYFQG"
     CDS             1707..1751
                     /codon_start=1
                     /product="affinity and epitope tag derived from pancreatic
                     ribonuclease A"
                     /label=S-Tag
                     /translation="KETAAAKFERQHMDS"
     CDS             1791..1814
                     /codon_start=1
                     /product="recognition and cleavage site for human
                     rhinovirus 3C and PreScission proteases"
                     /label=HRV 3C site
                     /translation="LEVLFQGP"
     CDS             1842..2561
                     /codon_start=1
                     /product="the original enhanced GFP (Yang et al., 1996)"
                     /label=EGFP
                     /note="mammalian codon-optimized"
                     /translation="MVSKGEELFTGVVPILVELDGDVNGHKFSVSGEGEGDATYGKLTL
                     KFICTTGKLPVPWPTLVTTLTYGVQCFSRYPDHMKQHDFFKSAMPEGYVQERTIFFKDD
                     GNYKTRAEVKFEGDTLVNRIELKGIDFKEDGNILGHKLEYNYNSHNVYIMADKQKNGIK
                     VNFKIRHNIEDGSVQLADHYQQNTPIGDGPVLLPDNHYLSTQSALSKDPNEKRDHMVLK
                     EFVTAAGITLGMDELYK"
     primer_bind     complement(1887..1908)
                     /label=EGFP-N
                     /note="EGFP, reverse primer"
     primer_bind     complement(2148..2167)
                     /label=EXFP-R
                     /note="For distinguishing EGFP variants, reverse primer"
     misc_feature    2599..3184
                     /label=IRES2
                     /note="internal ribosome entry site (IRES) of the
                     encephalomyocarditis virus (EMCV)"
     primer_bind     complement(2765..2782)
                     /label=IRES reverse
                     /note="IRES internal ribosome entry site, reverse primer.
                     Also called pCDH-rev"
     primer_bind     2992..3011
                     /label=IRES-F
                     /note="IRES internal ribosome entry site, forward primer"
     CDS             3266..4069
                     /codon_start=1
                     /gene="aph(3')-II (or nptII)"
                     /product="aminoglycoside phosphotransferase from Tn5"
                     /label=NeoR/KanR
                     /note="confers resistance to neomycin, kanamycin, and G418
                     (Geneticin(R))"
                     /translation="MGSAIEQDGLHAGSPAAWVERLFGYDWAQQTIGCSDAAVFRLSAQ
                     GRPVLFVKTDLSGALNELQDEAARLSWLATTGVPCAAVLDVVTEAGRDWLLLGEVPGQD
                     LLSSHLAPAEKVSIMADAMRRLHTLDPATCPFDHQAKHRIERARTRMEAGLVDQDDLDE
                     EHQGLAPAELFARLKARMPDGEDLVVTHGDACLPNIMVENGRFSGFIDCGRLGVADRYQ
                     DIALATRDIAEELGGEWADRFLVLYGIAAPDSQRIAFYRLLDEFF"
     primer_bind     complement(3329..3348)
                     /label=Neo-R
                     /note="Neomycin resistance gene, reverse primer"
     primer_bind     3939..3958
                     /label=Neo-F
                     /note="Neomycin resistance gene, forward primer"
ORIGIN
        1 agaccccgta gaaaagatca aaggatcttc ttgagatcct ttttttctgc gcgtaatctg
       61 ctgcttgcaa acaaaaaaac caccgctacc agcggtggtt tgtttgccgg atcaagagct
      121 accaactctt tttccgaagg taactggctt cagcagagcg cagataccaa atactgtcct
      181 tctagtgtag ccgtagttag gccaccactt caagaactct gtagcaccgc ctacatacct
      241 cgctctgcta atcctgttac cagtggctgc tgccagtggc gataagtcgt gtcttaccgg
      301 gttggactca agacgatagt taccggataa ggcgcagcgg tcgggctgaa cggggggttc
      361 gtgcacacag cccagcttgg agcgaacgac ctacaccgaa ctgagatacc tacagcgtga
      421 gctatgagaa agcgccacgc ttcccgaagg gagaaaggcg gacaggtatc cggtaagcgg
      481 cagggtcgga acaggagagc gcacgaggga gcttccaggg ggaaacgcct ggtatcttta
      541 tagtcctgtc gggtttcgcc acctctgact tgagcgtcga tttttgtgat gctcgtcagg
      601 ggggcggagc ctatggaaaa acgccagcaa cgcggccttt ttacggggaa gcccagtagt
      661 ctgcacagga cttgggaaga tttgctgggc tttccagggt cccggtgtct tctcactcca
      721 gctcccacta tagctgttct cttctctgca tggggtgact ctggcacagc tcccctcccc
      781 ttttcatttc aattccaaaa tcatgactaa tacaaggctg ctactggtag caattttact
      841 aaaggcataa gggaagggaa aggccagttc attgcagcct ggaagacaac acaaaattaa
      901 acatggtgtt tcttggtcct caaggaaatg tcttactatt ccgcgttcct cctttggcct
      961 caggcctgct gcaatgtccc cagtcccttc atatatctcc cccttctatg catgtccacg
     1021 ctcatcctct cctctctgcc aggcagccag tgaaaattca aaattgttcc cctcatcttg
     1081 cagaatattt cagctatgtc aggcttctcc ttctgtaccc taggagggag gcatcacctt
     1141 tcacactcaa gaaggtaatt cacactcaag ctaaactgtc taaacagaga tatttatctg
     1201 aacaaagtac tgcctctctt catataaatg atgccactcc cctggtacct ggtccctgga
     1261 gcaccagagt tcacgctgca tccatgctca tggctaagag ggaagaccct agatctgccc
     1321 gccccccaat aaaggcctgg aattggacaa agcaagcctt cccccttcca tctctgaatc
     1381 aatgtccatc ttctctcttc cccgcagatc gcccggggct tgcctgtgtt gagagaatag
     1441 aaaagtacca agatagtttc ctgctggcct ttgaacacta tatcaattac cgaaaacacc
     1501 acgtgacaca cttttggcca aaactcctga tgaaggtgac agatctgcgg atgataggag
     1561 cctgccatgc cagccgcttc ctgcacatga aggtggaatg ccccacagaa ctcttccccc
     1621 ctttgttctt ggaagtgttc gaggatgatt atgatattcc aactactgca agcgagaatc
     1681 tttattttca gggcgccgcc aaattcaaag aaaccgctgc tgctaaattc gaacgccagc
     1741 acatggacag cggaggtgga ggttcgagcg gtccctcggg ttcgtcgagc ctggaagttc
     1801 tgttccaggg gcccctgtcg tcgagcggtc cctcgggttc gatggtgagc aaaggcgagg
     1861 agctgttcac cggggtggtg cccatcctgg tcgagctgga cggcgacgta aacggccaca
     1921 agttcagcgt gtccggcgag ggcgagggcg atgccaccta cggcaagctg accctgaagt
     1981 tcatctgcac caccggcaag ctgcccgtgc cctggcccac cctcgtgacc accctgacct
     2041 acggcgtgca gtgcttcagc cgctaccccg accacatgaa gcagcacgac ttcttcaagt
     2101 ccgccatgcc cgaaggctac gtccaggagc gcaccatctt cttcaaggac gacggcaact
     2161 acaagacccg cgccgaggtg aagttcgagg gcgacaccct ggtgaaccgc atcgagctga
     2221 agggcatcga cttcaaggag gacggcaaca tcctggggca caagctggag tacaactaca
     2281 acagccacaa cgtctatatc atggccgaca agcagaagaa cggcatcaag gtgaacttca
     2341 agatccgcca caacatcgag gacggcagcg tgcagctcgc cgaccactac cagcagaaca
     2401 cccccatcgg cgacggcccc gtgctgctgc ccgacaacca ctacctgagc acccagtccg
     2461 ccctgagcaa agaccccaac gagaagcgcg atcacatggt ccttaaggag ttcgtgaccg
     2521 ccgccgggat cactctcggc atggacgagc tgtacaagta atgatctaga gtcgagttaa
     2581 ttaagaattc cgcccccccc cctctccctc ccccccccta acgttactgg ccgaagccgc
     2641 ttggaataag gccggtgtgc gtttgtctat atgttatttt ccaccatatt gccgtctttt
     2701 ggcaatgtga gggcccggaa acctggccct gtcttcttga cgagcattcc taggggtctt
     2761 tcccctctcg ccaaaggaat gcagggtctg ttgaatgtcg tgaaggaagc agttcctctg
     2821 gaagcttctt gaagacaaac aacgtctgta gcgacccttt gcaggcagcg gaacccccca
     2881 cctggcgaca ggtgcctctg cggccaaaag ccacgtgtat aagatacacc tgcaaaggcg
     2941 gcacaacccc agtgccacgt tgtgagttgg atagttgtgg aaagagtcaa atggctctcc
     3001 tcaagcgtat tcaacaaggg gctgaaggat gcccagaagg taccccattg tatgggatct
     3061 gatctggggc ctcggtgcac atgctttaca tgtgtttagt cgaggttaaa aaaacgtcta
     3121 ggccccccga accacgggga cgtggttttc ctttgaaaaa cacgatgata atatggccac
     3181 aacctgttac attgcacaag ataaaaatat atcatcacga acagtaaaac tgtctgctta
     3241 cataaacagt aatacaaggg gtgttatggg atcggccatt gaacaagatg gattgcacgc
     3301 aggttctccg gccgcttggg tggagaggct attcggctat gactgggcac aacagacaat
     3361 cggctgctct gatgccgccg tgttccggct gtcagcgcag gggcgcccgg ttctttttgt
     3421 caagaccgac ctgtccggtg ccctgaatga actgcaggac gaggcagcgc ggctatcgtg
     3481 gctggccacg acgggcgttc cttgcgcagc tgtgctcgac gttgtcactg aagcgggaag
     3541 ggactggctg ctattgggcg aagtgccggg gcaggatctc ctgtcatctc accttgctcc
     3601 tgccgagaaa gtatccatca tggctgatgc aatgcggcgg ctgcatacgc ttgatccggc
     3661 tacctgccca ttcgaccacc aagcgaaaca tcgcatcgag cgagcacgta ctcggatgga
     3721 agccggtctt gtcgatcagg atgatctgga cgaagagcat caggggctcg cgccagccga
     3781 actgttcgcc aggctcaagg cgcgcatgcc cgacggcgag gatctcgtcg tgacccatgg
     3841 cgatgcctgc ttgccgaata tcatggtgga aaatggccgc ttttctggat tcatcgactg
     3901 tggccggctg ggtgtggcgg accgctatca ggacatagcg ttggctaccc gtgatattgc
     3961 tgaagagctt ggcggcgaat gggctgaccg cttcctcgtg ctttacggta tcgccgctcc
     4021 cgattcgcag cgcatcgcct tctatcgcct tcttgacgag ttcttctgat agactgactg
     4081 gattcattct cataattcct acagcactac tgggtgtcat ttcattccat tgcctagctc
     4141 ttttttgttt gtttctttgt gttgggaggg attatttggg agggaaaagg gaagtagtcc
     4201 ttggcataga catggatgaa attgcccctt gaatgcgggt acttgaaact attgcatttc
     4261 gttctccggt cctgtgatgt gaatgctctg aaggttttat ggttgtggag gtggggtggg
     4321 ggacaatcat taactcacca gcaccaagca tcaccagctc ccacccgtcc ctggtccaag
     4381 acttgagtca gcaaaatggc gccacaggac actaaagaag ccttaaaacc aagataatac
     4441 gaccacctcc acccaatcct gatgttcgca gggctgaagt taacagagca cagaccacct
     4501 ttagttagat gtggctttca gccttttagg gaaagactcg aacaaatttt catctattca
     4561 agagcatgct gtttgcagca ctctttatgg tctcctagga gcataacttg gaatgtacag
     4621 gaatatttgt gtcctaaaaa aatcagctgc ccttccaata tcatttttat aacgttatgg
     4681 tttaattcaa gttatacaaa ggtgtgactc aaggatgtgc aggtattgac tgatggaggc
     4741 caacaaggaa aatatttttt ttcagtgagc ccagagaaat tagaaatctt caccaatgtc
     4801 agtgactgca tggtttccaa aaattcacat agtattacct cacagtagga aggcttcttt
     4861 cccatttagg ctcagagaac acttttacag aaatcaaacc tatttacagg gtggcacccc
     4921 ttttctgtgg catctgatct gtcatctccc aagctcctga agttctttat ccaggttgta
     4981 tctttgctga gctgacaaca gatttctcta tggatcaaat attctaatca aggaaagata
     5041 cggtgaaact tcagtcttct tctggagaa
//
